Addgene plasmid #75513: MKNK1 gRNA (BRDN0001146937)
Purpose: 3rd generation lentiviral gRNA plasmid targeting human MKNK1
Depositing lab: John Doench & David Root. Depositing organization: Broad Institute. Publication: Optimized sgRNA design to maximize activity and minimize off-target effects of CRISPR-Cas9. Doench JG, Fusi N, Sullender M, Hegde M, Vaimberg EW, Donovan KF, Smith I, Tothova Z, Wilen C, Orchard R, Virgin HW, Listgarten J, Root DE. Nat Biotechnol. 2016 Jan 18. doi: 10.1038/nbt.3437. PubMed 26780180.
Backbone
  Vector backbone: lentiGuide-Puro
  Backbone manufacturer: Zhang Lab (Addgene plasmid # 52963)
  Vector type: Mammalian Expression, Lentiviral, CRISPR
  Selectable markers: Puromycin
Growth in bacteria
  Bacterial resistance: Ampicillin, 100 μg/mL
  Growth temperature: 37°C
  Growth strain: DH5alpha
  Copy number: High Copy
Gene/Insert
  Gene/Insert name: MKNK1 (alt names: MKNK1; NM_001135553.2)
  gRNA/shRNA sequence: TCGGAGTAGGGTGTTTCGAG
  Species: H. sapiens (human)
  Entrez Gene: MKNK1 (a.k.a. MNK1)
  Promoter: hU6
  Cloning method: Unknown
  Sequencing primers: 5′ U6-F; 3′ pS2-R
Terms and licenses: Academic/Nonprofit Terms; Industry Terms: Not Available to Industry
Depositor comments: The gRNA was designed to target the following Genbank reference sequence(s): NM_001135553.2,NM_003684.5,NM_198973.3. Note that this plasmid does NOT contain Cas9. It should be used in conjunction with lentiCas9-Blast (Addgene #52962) or otherwise with cell lines already expressing Cas9. Browse the full kinome gRNA library at http://www.addgene.org/pooled-library/broadgpp-human-kinome/ or visit http://www.broadinstitute.org/rnai/public/ for detailed protocols and information.
How to cite: MKNK1 gRNA (BRDN0001146937) was a gift from John Doench & David Root (Addgene plasmid # 75513 ; http://n2t.net/addgene:75513 ; RRID:Addgene_75513)
