[The description below was written by a language model from this plasmid's Addgene catalogue record and pLannotate feature annotations shown in this document.]
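Description:
MKNK1 gRNA (BRDN0001146937) is a third-generation lentiviral guide RNA plasmid built on the lentiGuide-Puro backbone and designed to target human MKNK1 (also known as MNK1) with the Streptococcus pyogenes CRISPR/Cas9 system. In bacteria it is maintained as a high-copy plasmid through a ColE1/pUC-type origin and selected with ampicillin via the β-lactamase gene. The backbone also carries an f1 origin, an SV40 origin and poly(A) signal, and remnants of lac and phage T3/T7 promoter elements.

The lentiviral transfer cassette begins with an RSV promoter fused to a truncated HIV-1 5' LTR, which makes genomic RNA production Tat-independent, followed by the Ψ packaging signal with a partial gag sequence, the Rev response element for Rev-dependent nuclear export, and a cPPT/CTS. It ends in a ΔU3 self-inactivating 3' LTR. Within this unit, a human U6 RNA polymerase III promoter drives the MKNK1-specific spacer joined to the SpCas9 gRNA scaffold. A separate EF-1α promoter with its intron A expresses puromycin N-acetyltransferase for selection of transduced mammalian cells, with a WPRE downstream to enhance transcript expression. The guide was designed against several MKNK1 reference transcripts.

The plasmid does not encode Cas9, so it is meant to be used alongside a separate Cas9 vector such as lentiCas9-Blast or in cells already expressing Cas9. It belongs to a human kinome gRNA collection associated with work on optimised sgRNA design, and is suited to knockout of MKNK1 in human cells following lentiviral delivery and puromycin selection.
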