Features (pLannotate 1.2.2; 29 found; start..end, strand, type, name):
     14..80      +  CDS            small t antigen (fragment): SV40 (simian virus 40) small t antigen
    106..317     +  promoter       EF-1α core promoter: core promoter for human elongation factor EF-1α
    318..1256    +  intron         EF-1α intron A: intron upstream of the start codon of human EF-1α
   1278..1877    +  CDS            PuroR (fragment): puromycin N-acetyltransferase; pac from Streptomyces; confers resistance to puromycin
   1893..2481    +  misc_feature   WPRE: woodchuck hepatitis virus posttranscriptional regulatory element
   2532..2551    +  misc_feature   cPPT/CTS (fragment): central polypurine tract and central termination sequence of HIV-1
   2553..2786    +  LTR            3' LTR (ΔU3): self-inactivating 3' long terminal repeat (LTR) from HIV-1
   2864..2985    +  polyA_signal   SV40 poly(A) signal: SV40 polyadenylation signal
   3025..3160    +  rep_origin     SV40 ori: SV40 origin of replication
   3181..3199    -  promoter       T7 promoter: promoter for bacteriophage T7 RNA polymerase
   3207..3362    +  CDS            lacZα (fragment): LacZα fragment of β-galactosidase; lacZ fragment
   3367..3795    +  rep_origin     f1 ori (sequence partly withheld): f1 bacteriophage origin of replication; arrow indicates direction of (+) strand synthesis
   3848..3952    +  promoter       AmpR promoter: bla
   3953..4813    +  CDS            AmpR: β-lactamase; bla; confers resistance to ampicillin, carbenicillin, and related antibiotics
   4984..5572    +  rep_origin     ori: high-copy-number ColE1/pMB1/pBR322/pUC origin of replication
   5755..5847    +  CDS            lacI (fragment): lac repressor; lacI; The lac repressor binds to the lac operator to inhibit transcription in E. coli. This inhibition can be relieved by adding lactose or isopropyl-β-D-thiogalactopyranoside (IPTG).
   5860..5881    +  protein_bind   CAP binding site: CAP binding activates transcription in the presence of cAMP. E. coli catabolite activator protein
   5896..5926    +  promoter       lac promoter: promoter for the E. coli lac operon
   5934..5950    +  protein_bind   lac operator: The lac repressor binds to the lac operator to inhibit transcription in E. coli. This inhibition can be relieved by adding lactose or isopropyl-β-D-thiogalactopyranoside (IPTG). lac repressor encoded by lacI
   5995..6013    +  promoter       T3 promoter: promoter for bacteriophage T3 RNA polymerase
   6041..6267    +  promoter       RSV promoter: Rous sarcoma virus enhancer/promoter
   6268..6448    +  LTR            5' LTR (truncated): truncated 5' long terminal repeat (LTR) from HIV-1
   6495..6620    +  misc_feature   HIV-1 Ψ: packaging signal of human immunodeficiency virus type 1
   6604..6967    +  CDS            HIV-1 gag (fragment): gag protein from human immunodeficiency virus 1; gag
   7113..7346    +  misc_feature   RRE: The Rev response element (RRE) of HIV-1 allows for Rev-dependent mRNA export from the nucleus to the cytoplasm.
   7723..7749    +  CDS            Rev (fragment): human immunodeficiency virus 1 (HIV-1) Rev protein; rev; enhances nuclear export of unspliced and incompletely spliced viral mRNAs
   7753..7993    +  promoter       U6 promoter: RNA polymerase III promoter for human U6 snRNA
   8023..8098    +  misc_RNA       gRNA scaffold: guide RNA scaffold for the Streptococcus pyogenes CRISPR/Cas9 system
   8154..8271    +  misc_feature   cPPT/CTS: central polypurine tract and central termination sequence of HIV-1
>Addgene plasmid #75513 | MKNK1 gRNA (BRDN0001146937) | addgene full sequence | sequence record 184030 | Addgene Assembled Sequence
CCCGGGTGCAAAGATGGATAAAGTTTTAAACAGAGAGGAATCTTTGCAGCTAATGGACCTTCTAGGTCTT
GAAAGGAGTGGGAATTGGCTCCGGTGCCCGTCAGTGGGCAGAGCGCACATCGCCCACAGTCCCCGAGAAG
TTGGGGGGAGGGGTCGGCAATTGATCCGGTGCCTAGAGAAGGTGGCGCGGGGTAAACTGGGAAAGTGATG
TCGTGTACTGGCTCCGCCTTTTTCCCGAGGGTGGGGGAGAACCGTATATAAGTGCAGTAGTCGCCGTGAA
CGTTCTTTTTCGCAACGGGTTTGCCGCCAGAACACAGGTAAGTGCCGTGTGTGGTTCCCGCGGGCCTGGC
CTCTTTACGGGTTATGGCCCTTGCGTGCCTTGAATTACTTCCACCTGGCTGCAGTACGTGATTCTTGATC
CCGAGCTTCGGGTTGGAAGTGGGTGGGAGAGTTCGAGGCCTTGCGCTTAAGGAGCCCCTTCGCCTCGTGC
TTGAGTTGAGGCCTGGCCTGGGCGCTGGGGCCGCCGCGTGCGAATCTGGTGGCACCTTCGCGCCTGTCTC
GCTGCTTTCGATAAGTCTCTAGCCATTTAAAATTTTTGATGACCTGCTGCGACGCTTTTTTTCTGGCAAG
ATAGTCTTGTAAATGCGGGCCAAGATCTGCACACTGGTATTTCGGTTTTTGGGGCCGCGGGCGGCGACGG
GGCCCGTGCGTCCCAGCGCACATGTTCGGCGAGGCGGGGCCTGCGAGCGCGGCCACCGAGAATCGGACGG
GGGTAGTCTCAAGCTGGCCGGCCTGCTCTGGTGCCTGGCCTCGCGCCGCCGTGTATCGCCCCGCCCTGGG
CGGCAAGGCTGGCCCGGTCGGCACCAGTTGCGTGAGCGGAAAGATGGCCGCTTCCCGGCCCTGCTGCAGG
GAGCTCAAAATGGAGGACGCGGCGCTCGGGAGAGCGGGCGGGTGAGTCACCCACACAAAGGAAAAGGGCC
TTTCCGTCCTCAGCCGTCGCTTCATGTGACTCCACGGAGTACCGGGCGCCGTCCAGGCACCTCGATTAGT
TCTCGAGCTTTTGGAGTACGTCGTCTTTAGGTTGGGGGGAGGGGTTTTATGCGATGGAGTTTCCCCACAC
TGAGTGGGTGGAGACTGAAGTTAGGCCAGCTTGGCACTTGATGTAATTCTCCTTGGAATTTGCCCTTTTT
GAGTTTGGATCTTGGTTCATTCTCAAGCCTCAGACAGTGGTTCAAAGTTTTTTTCTTCCATTTCAGGTGT
CGTGACGTACGGCCACCATGACCGAGTACAAGCCCACGGTGCGCCTCGCCACCCGCGACGACGTCCCCAG
GGCCGTACGCACCCTCGCCGCCGCGTTCGCCGACTACCCCGCCACGCGCCACACCGTCGATCCGGACCGC
CACATCGAGCGGGTCACCGAGCTGCAAGAACTCTTCCTCACGCGCGTCGGGCTCGACATCGGCAAGGTGT
GGGTCGCGGACGACGGCGCCGCCGTGGCGGTCTGGACCACGCCGGAGAGCGTCGAAGCGGGGGCGGTGTT
CGCCGAGATCGGCCCGCGCATGGCCGAGTTGAGCGGTTCCCGGCTGGCCGCGCAGCAACAGATGGAAGGC
CTCCTGGCGCCGCACCGGCCCAAGGAGCCCGCGTGGTTCCTGGCCACCGTCGGAGTCTCGCCCGACCACC
AGGGCAAGGGTCTGGGCAGCGCCGTCGTGCTCCCCGGAGTGGAGGCGGCCGAGCGCGCCGGGGTGCCCGC
CTTCCTGGAGACCTCCGCGCCCCGCAACCTCCCCTTCTACGAGCGGCTCGGCTTCACCGTCACCGCCGAC
GTCGAGGTGCCCGAAGGACCGCGCACCTGGTGCATGACCCGCAAGCCCGGTGCCTGAACGCGTTAAGTCG
ACAATCAACCTCTGGATTACAAAATTTGTGAAAGATTGACTGGTATTCTTAACTATGTTGCTCCTTTTAC
GCTATGTGGATACGCTGCTTTAATGCCTTTGTATCATGCTATTGCTTCCCGTATGGCTTTCATTTTCTCC
TCCTTGTATAAATCCTGGTTGCTGTCTCTTTATGAGGAGTTGTGGCCCGTTGTCAGGCAACGTGGCGTGG
TGTGCACTGTGTTTGCTGACGCAACCCCCACTGGTTGGGGCATTGCCACCACCTGTCAGCTCCTTTCCGG
GACTTTCGCTTTCCCCCTCCCTATTGCCACGGCGGAACTCATCGCCGCCTGCCTTGCCCGCTGCTGGACA
GGGGCTCGGCTGTTGGGCACTGACAATTCCGTGGTGTTGTCGGGGAAATCATCGTCCTTTCCTTGGCTGC
TCGCCTGTGTTGCCACCTGGATTCTGCGCGGGACGTCCTTCTGCTACGTCCCTTCGGCCCTCAATCCAGC
GGACCTTCCTTCCCGCGGCCTGCTGCCGGCTCTGCGGCCTCTTCCGCGTCTTCGCCTTCGCCCTCAGACG
AGTCGGATCTCCCTTTGGGCCGCCTCCCCGCGTCGACTTTAAGACCAATGACTTACAAGGCAGCTGTAGA
TCTTAGCCACTTTTTAAAAGAAAAGGGGGGACTGGAAGGGCTAATTCACTCCCAACGAAGACAAGATCTG
CTTTTTGCTTGTACTGGGTCTCTCTGGTTAGACCAGATCTGAGCCTGGGAGCTCTCTGGCTAACTAGGGA
ACCCACTGCTTAAGCCTCAATAAAGCTTGCCTTGAGTGCTTCAAGTAGTGTGTGCCCGTCTGTTGTGTGA
CTCTGGTAACTAGAGATCCCTCAGACCCTTTTAGTCAGTGTGGAAAATCTCTAGCAGTACGTATAGTAGT
TCATGTCATCTTATTATTCAGTATTTATAACTTGCAAAGAAATGAATATCAGAGAGTGAGAGGAACTTGT
TTATTGCAGCTTATAATGGTTACAAATAAAGCAATAGCATCACAAATTTCACAAATAAAGCATTTTTTTC
ACTGCATTCTAGTTGTGGTTTGTCCAAACTCATCAATGTATCTTATCATGTCTGGCTCTAGCTATCCCGC
CCCTAACTCCGCCCATCCCGCCCCTAACTCCGCCCAGTTCCGCCCATTCTCCGCCCCATGGCTGACTAAT
TTTTTTTATTTATGCAGAGGCCGAGGCCGCCTCGGCCTCTGAGCTATTCCAGAAGTAGTGAGGAGGCTTT
TTTGGAGGCCTAGGGACGTACCCAATTCGCCCTATAGTGAGTCGTATTACGCGCGCTCACTGGCCGTCGT
TTTACAACGTCGTGACTGGGAAAACCCTGGCGTTACCCAACTTAATCGCCTTGCAGCACATCCCCCTTTC
GCCAGCTGGCGTAATAGCGAAGAGGCCCGCACCGATCGCCCTTCCCAACAGTTGCGCAGCCTGAATGGCG
AATGGG
[124 nt withheld, positions 3367-3490]
C
[91 nt withheld, positions 3492-3582]
A
[49 nt withheld, positions 3584-3632]
CCTTTGACGTTGGAGTCCACGTTCTTT
[37 nt withheld, positions 3660-3696]
ACCCTATCTCGGTCTATTCTTTTGATTTATAAGGGATTTTGCCGATTTCGGCCTATTGGTTAAAAAATGA
GCTGATTTAACAAAAATTTAACGCGAATTTTAACAAAATATTAACGCTTACAATTTAGGTGGCACTTTTC
GGGGAAATGTGCGCGGAACCCCTATTTGTTTATTTTTCTAAATACATTCAAATATGTATCCGCTCATGAG
ACAATAACCCTGATAAATGCTTCAATAATATTGAAAAAGGAAGAGTATGAGTATTCAACATTTCCGTGTC
GCCCTTATTCCCTTTTTTGCGGCATTTTGCCTTCCTGTTTTTGCTCACCCAGAAACGCTGGTGAAAGTAA
AAGATGCTGAAGATCAGTTGGGTGCACGAGTGGGTTACATCGAACTGGATCTCAACAGCGGTAAGATCCT
TGAGAGTTTTCGCCCCGAAGAACGTTTTCCAATGATGAGCACTTTTAAAGTTCTGCTATGTGGCGCGGTA
TTATCCCGTATTGACGCCGGGCAAGAGCAACTCGGTCGCCGCATACACTATTCTCAGAATGACTTGGTTG
AGTACTCACCAGTCACAGAAAAGCATCTTACGGATGGCATGACAGTAAGAGAATTATGCAGTGCTGCCAT
AACCATGAGTGATAACACTGCGGCCAACTTACTTCTGACAACGATCGGAGGACCGAAGGAGCTAACCGCT
TTTTTGCACAACATGGGGGATCATGTAACTCGCCTTGATCGTTGGGAACCGGAGCTGAATGAAGCCATAC
CAAACGACGAGCGTGACACCACGATGCCTGTAGCAATGGCAACAACGTTGCGCAAACTATTAACTGGCGA
ACTACTTACTCTAGCTTCCCGGCAACAATTAATAGACTGGATGGAGGCGGATAAAGTTGCAGGACCACTT
CTGCGCTCGGCCCTTCCGGCTGGCTGGTTTATTGCTGATAAATCTGGAGCCGGTGAGCGTGGGTCTCGCG
GTATCATTGCAGCACTGGGGCCAGATGGTAAGCCCTCCCGTATCGTAGTTATCTACACGACGGGGAGTCA
GGCAACTATGGATGAACGAAATAGACAGATCGCTGAGATAGGTGCCTCACTGATTAAGCATTGGTAACTG
TCAGACCAAGTTTACTCATATATACTTTAGATTGATTTAAAACTTCATTTTTAATTTAAAAGGATCTAGG
TGAAGATCCTTTTTGATAATCTCATGACCAAAATCCCTTAACGTGAGTTTTCGTTCCACTGAGCGTCAGA
CCCCGTAGAAAAGATCAAAGGATCTTCTTGAGATCCTTTTTTTCTGCGCGTAATCTGCTGCTTGCAAACA
AAAAAACCACCGCTACCAGCGGTGGTTTGTTTGCCGGATCAAGAGCTACCAACTCTTTTTCCGAAGGTAA
CTGGCTTCAGCAGAGCGCAGATACCAAATACTGTTCTTCTAGTGTAGCCGTAGTTAGGCCACCACTTCAA
GAACTCTGTAGCACCGCCTACATACCTCGCTCTGCTAATCCTGTTACCAGTGGCTGCTGCCAGTGGCGAT
AAGTCGTGTCTTACCGGGTTGGACTCAAGACGATAGTTACCGGATAAGGCGCAGCGGTCGGGCTGAACGG
GGGGTTCGTGCACACAGCCCAGCTTGGAGCGAACGACCTACACCGAACTGAGATACCTACAGCGTGAGCT
ATGAGAAAGCGCCACGCTTCCCGAAGGGAGAAAGGCGGACAGGTATCCGGTAAGCGGCAGGGTCGGAACA
GGAGAGCGCACGAGGGAGCTTCCAGGGGGAAACGCCTGGTATCTTTATAGTCCTGTCGGGTTTCGCCACC
TCTGACTTGAGCGTCGATTTTTGTGATGCTCGTCAGGGGGGCGGAGCCTATGGAAAAACGCCAGCAACGC
GGCCTTTTTACGGTTCCTGGCCTTTTGCTGGCCTTTTGCTCACATGTTCTTTCCTGCGTTATCCCCTGAT
TCTGTGGATAACCGTATTACCGCCTTTGAGTGAGCTGATACCGCTCGCCGCAGCCGAACGACCGAGCGCA
GCGAGTCAGTGAGCGAGGAAGCGGAAGAGCGCCCAATACGCAAACCGCCTCTCCCCGCGCGTTGGCCGAT
TCATTAATGCAGCTGGCACGACAGGTTTCCCGACTGGAAAGCGGGCAGTGAGCGCAACGCAATTAATGTG
AGTTAGCTCACTCATTAGGCACCCCAGGCTTTACACTTTATGCTTCCGGCTCGTATGTTGTGTGGAATTG
TGAGCGGATAACAATTTCACACAGGAAACAGCTATGACCATGATTACGCCAAGCGCGCAATTAACCCTCA
CTAAAGGGAACAAAAGCTGGAGCTGCAAGCTTAATGTAGTCTTATGCAATACTCTTGTAGTCTTGCAACA
TGGTAACGATGAGTTAGCAACATGCCTTACAAGGAGAGAAAAAGCACCGTGCATGCCGATTGGTGGAAGT
AAGGTGGTACGATCGTGCCTTATTAGGAAGGCAACAGACGGGTCTGACATGGATTGGACGAACCACTGAA
TTGCCGCATTGCAGAGATATTGTATTTAAGTGCCTAGCTCGATACATAAACGGGTCTCTCTGGTTAGACC
AGATCTGAGCCTGGGAGCTCTCTGGCTAACTAGGGAACCCACTGCTTAAGCCTCAATAAAGCTTGCCTTG
AGTGCTTCAAGTAGTGTGTGCCCGTCTGTTGTGTGACTCTGGTAACTAGAGATCCCTCAGACCCTTTTAG
TCAGTGTGGAAAATCTCTAGCAGTGGCGCCCGAACAGGGACTTGAAAGCGAAAGGGAAACCAGAGGAGCT
CTCTCGACGCAGGACTCGGCTTGCTGAAGCGCGCACGGCAAGAGGCGAGGGGCGGCGACTGGTGAGTACG
CCAAAAATTTTGACTAGCGGAGGCTAGAAGGAGAGAGATGGGTGCGAGAGCGTCAGTATTAAGCGGGGGA
GAATTAGATCGCGATGGGAAAAAATTCGGTTAAGGCCAGGGGGAAAGAAAAAATATAAATTAAAACATAT
AGTATGGGCAAGCAGGGAGCTAGAACGATTCGCAGTTAATCCTGGCCTGTTAGAAACATCAGAAGGCTGT
AGACAAATACTGGGACAGCTACAACCATCCCTTCAGACAGGATCAGAAGAACTTAGATCATTATATAATA
CAGTAGCAACCCTCTATTGTGTGCATCAAAGGATAGAGATAAAAGACACCAAGGAAGCTTTAGACAAGAT
AGAGGAAGAGCAAAACAAAAGTAAGACCACCGCACAGCAAGCGGCCGCTGATCTTCAGACCTGGAGGAGG
AGATATGAGGGACAATTGGAGAAGTGAATTATATAAATATAAAGTAGTAAAAATTGAACCATTAGGAGTA
GCACCCACCAAGGCAAAGAGAAGAGTGGTGCAGAGAGAAAAAAGAGCAGTGGGAATAGGAGCTTTGTTCC
TTGGGTTCTTGGGAGCAGCAGGAAGCACTATGGGCGCAGCGTCAATGACGCTGACGGTACAGGCCAGACA
ATTATTGTCTGGTATAGTGCAGCAGCAGAACAATTTGCTGAGGGCTATTGAGGCGCAACAGCATCTGTTG
CAACTCACAGTCTGGGGCATCAAGCAGCTCCAGGCAAGAATCCTGGCTGTGGAAAGATACCTAAAGGATC
AACAGCTCCTGGGGATTTGGGGTTGCTCTGGAAAACTCATTTGCACCACTGCTGTGCCTTGGAATGCTAG
TTGGAGTAATAAATCTCTGGAACAGATTTGGAATCACACGACCTGGATGGAGTGGGACAGAGAAATTAAC
AATTACACAAGCTTAATACACTCCTTAATTGAAGAATCGCAAAACCAGCAAGAAAAGAATGAACAAGAAT
TATTGGAATTAGATAAATGGGCAAGTTTGTGGAATTGGTTTAACATAACAAATTGGCTGTGGTATATAAA
ATTATTCATAATGATAGTAGGAGGCTTGGTAGGTTTAAGAATAGTTTTTGCTGTACTTTCTATAGTGAAT
AGAGTTAGGCAGGGATATTCACCATTATCGTTTCAGACCCACCTCCCAACCCCGAGGGGACCCAGAGAGG
GCCTATTTCCCATGATTCCTTCATATTTGCATATACGATACAAGGCTGTTAGAGAGATAATTAGAATTAA
TTTGACTGTAAACACAAAGATATTAGTACAAAATACGTGACGTAGAAAGTAATAATTTCTTGGGTAGTTT
GCAGTTTTAAAATTATGTTTTAAAATGGACTATCATATGCTTACCGTAACTTGAAAGTATTTCGATTTCT
TGGCTTTATATATCTTGTGGAAAGGACGAAACACCGTCGGAGTAGGGTGTTTCGAGGTTTTAGAGCTAGA
AATAGCAAGTTAAAATAAGGCTAGTCCGTTATCAACTTGAAAAAGTGGCACCGAGTCGGTGCTTTTTTAA
GCTTGGCGTAACTAGATCTTGAGACAAATGGCAGTATTCATCCACAATTTTAAAAGAAAAGGGGGGATTG
GGGGGTACAGTGCAGGGGAAAGAATAGTAGACATAATAGCAACAGACATACAAACTAAAGAATTACAAAA
ACAAATTACAAAAATTCAAAATTTTCGGGTTTATTACAGGGACAGCAGAGATCCACTTTGGCGCCGGCTC
GAGGGGG
