>Addgene plasmid #75513 | MKNK1 gRNA (BRDN0001146937) | depositor partial sequence | sequence record 142973 | Target Sequence
TCGGAGTAGGGTGTTTCGAG
