>Addgene plasmid #75513 | MKNK1 gRNA (BRDN0001146937) | addgene partial sequence | sequence record 184029 | hU6-F
TAGAAAGTAATAATTTCTTGGGTAGTTTGCAGTTTTAAAATTATGTTTTAAAATGGACTATCATATGCTT
ACCGTAACTTGAAAGTATTTCGATTTCTTGGCTTTATATATCTTGTGGAAAGGACGAAACACCGTCGGAG
TAGGGTGTTTCGAGGTTTTAGAGCTAGAAATAGCAAGTTAAAATAAGGCTAGTCCGTTATCAACTTGAAA
AAGTGGCACCGAGTCGGTGCTTTTTTAAGCTTGGCGTAACTAGATCTTGAGACAAATGGCAGTATTCATC
CACAATTTTAAAAGAAAAGGGGGGATTGGGGGGTACAGTGCAGGGGAAAGAATAGTAGACATAATAGCAA
CAGACATACAAACTAAAGAATTACAAAAACAAATTACAAAAATTCAAAATTTTCGGGTTTATTACAGGGA
CAGCAGAGATCCACTTTGGCGCCGGCTCGAGGGGGCCCGGGTGCAAAGATGGATAAAGTTTTAAACAGAG
AGGAATCTTTGCAGCTAATGGACCTTCTAGGTCTTGAAAGGAGTGGGAATTGGCTCCGGTGCCCGTCAGT
GGGCAGAGCG
